>Addgene plasmid #128138 | pBEAST_J23101-bphD | addgene full sequence | sequence record 252648 | Addgene NGS Result
CGCCTGATGCGTGAACGTGACGGACGTAACCACCGCGACATGTGTGTGCTGTTCCGCTGGCTCGGATACC
CTTACTCTGTTGAAAACGAATAGATAGGTTAAGGAACGGTTATTTCTGCGTAGATCTATCTTACACAGCA
TCACACTGGCTCACCTTCGGGTGGGCCTTTCTGCGTTTATATACTAGAGAGAGAATATAAAAAGCCAGAT
TATTAATCCGGCTTTTTTATTATTTAGGCAACTGAAACGATTCGGATCCTGTATTACTATTCTTAGGATA
CTAGAGGATGACCCCATCTGTTTACAGCTAGCTCAGTCCTAGGTATTATGCTAGCTAGTAGAGTCACACA
GGAAAGTAGTAGATGACAGCATTGACTGAAAGCTCTACTAGCAAATTCCTTAACATCAAAGAGAAAGGCT
TGTCCGACTTTAAGATTCATTATAATGAAGCGGGCAACGGTGAAACTGTCATCATGCTGCATGGCGGTGG
ACCGGGAGCCGGAGGATGGTCGAACTATTATCGTAATATCGGACCGTTCGTTGAAGCCGGTTACCGTGTC
ATTTTGAAGGATTCACCCGGCTTTAACAAATCCGATGCTGTCGTCATGGATGAACAACGTGGGCTTGTAA
ATGCTCGTGCGGTCAAGGGATTGATGGATGCTCTTGGCATTGATCGTGCGCATCTGGTGGGAAATTCAAT
GGGAGGTGCAACCGCGCTTAACTTCGCCATCGAGTATCCAGACCGTATTGGAAAACTTATCCTTATGGGT
CCGGGAGGTTTGGGACCCTCCATGTTTGCCCCAATGCCCTTAGAGGGAATTAAATTATTATTTAAGTTAT
ATGCAGAGCCGTCGTATGAAAATCTGAAACAGATGATCCAAGTGTTCCTTTATGATCAATCTCTGATTAC
TGAGGAACTTTTACAAGGACGCTGGGAAGCCATTCAGCGTCAACCAGAACATCTTAAAAACTTCCTGATT
TCTGCGCAGAAGGCGCCCCTGAGTACGTGGGATGTTACCGCCCGTTTGGGAGAGATTAAGGCGAAGACCT
TCATTACATGGGGTCGTGACGACCGCTTCGTGCCGTTAGACCATGGTCTGAAACTTTTGTGGAATATTGA
TGACGCACGCTTGCACGTTTTTTCCAAGTGCGGACATTGGGCACAATGGGAGCATGCTGACGAGTTTAAC
CGCTTAGCCATTGACTTTCTGCGCCAGGCTTAATGAGCTTACTTTATCTGAGAATAGTCAATCTTCGGAA
ATCCCAGGTGGCATGCTAAAAGTCTCGTAAAGCGTTCTATCAATAACCCGTTGGTGCCAGGCATCAAATA
AAACGAAAGGCTCAGTCGAAAGACTGGGCCTTTCGTTTTATCTGTTGTTTGTCGGTGAACGCTCTCTACT
AGAGTCACACTGGCTCACCTTCGGGTGGGCCTTTCTGCGTTTATACCGTCTCAGAATCGGCCGTGAACAA
TAAAATAGTTTCGGTATTATTGACCACTTCCGAGTAGAATCGTGCTTCAGTAAGAGTCGACCGATGCCCT
TGAGAGCCTTCAACCCAGTCAGCTCCTTCCGGTGGGCGCGGGGCATGACTATCGTCGCCGCACTTATGAC
TGTCTTCTTTATCATGCAACTCGTAGGACAGGTGCCGGCAGCGCTCTTCCGCTTCCTCGCTCACTGACTC
GCTGCGCTCGGTCGTTCGGCTGCGGCGAGCGGTATCAGCTCACTCAAAGGCGGTAATACGGTTATCCACA
GAATCAGGGGATAACGCAGGAAAGAACATGTGAGCAAAAGGCCAGCAAAAGGCCAGGAACCGTAAAAAGG
CCGCGTTGCTGGCGTTTTTCCATAGGCTCCGCCCCCCTGACGAGCATCACAAAAATCGACGCTCAAGTCA
GAGGTGGCGAAACCCGACAGGACTATAAAGATACCAGGCGTTTCCCCCTGGAAGCTCCCTCGTGCGCTCT
CCTGTTCCGACCCTGCCGCTTACCGGATACCTGTCCGCCTTTCTCCCTTCGGGAAGCGTGGCGCTTTCTC
ATAGCTCACGCTGTAGGTATCTCAGTTCGGTGTAGGTCGTTCGCTCCAAGCTGGGCTGTGTGCACGAACC
CCCCGTTCAGCCCGACCGCTGCGCCTTATCCGGTAACTATCGTCTTGAGTCCAACCCGGTAAGACACGAC
TTATCGCCACTGGCAGCAGCCACTGGTAACAGGATTAGCAGAGCGAGGTATGTAGGCGGTGCTACAGAGT
TCTTGAAGTGGTGGCCTAACTACGGCTACACTAGAAGAACAGTATTTGGTATCTGCGCTCTGCTGAAGCC
AGTTACCTTCGGAAAAAGAGTTGGTAGCTCTTGATCCGGCAAACAAACCACCGCTGGTAGCGGTGGTTTT
TTTGTTTGCAAGCAGCAGATTACGCGCAGAAAAAAAGGATCTCAAGAAGATCCTTTGATCTTTTCTACGG
GGTCTGACGCTCAGTGGAACGAAAACTCACGTTAAGGGATTTTGGTCATGAGATTATCAAAAAGGATCTT
CACCTAGATCCTTTTAAATTAAAAATGAAGTTTTAAATCAATCTAAAGTATATATGAGTAAACTTGGTCT
GACAGTTACCAATGCTTAATCAGTGAGGCACCTATCTCAGCGATCTGTCTATTTCGTTCATCCATAGTTG
CCTGACTCCCCGTCGTGTAGATAACTACGATACGGGAGGGCTTACCATCTGGCCCCAGTGCTGCAATGAT
ACCGCGAGACCCACGCTCACCGGCTCCAGATTTATCAGCAATAAACCAGCCAGCCGGAAGGGCCGAGCGC
AGAAGTGGTCCTGCAACTTTATCCGCCTCCATCCAGTCTATTAATTGTTGCCGGGAAGCTAGAGTAAGTA
GTTCGCCAGTTAATAGTTTGCGCAACGTTGTTGCCATTGCTACAGGCATCGTGGTGTCACGCTCGTCGTT
TGGTATGGCTTCATTCAGCTCCGGTTCCCAACGATCAAGGCGAGTTACATGATCCCCCATGTTGTGCAAA
AAAGCGGTTAGCTCCTTCGGTCCTCCGATCGTTGTCAGAAGTAAGTTGGCCGCAGTGTTATCACTCATGG
TTATGGCAGCACTGCATAATTCTCTTACTGTCATGCCATCCGTAAGATGCTTTTCTGTGACTGGTGAGTA
CTCAACCAAGTCATTCTGAGAATAGTGTATGCGGCGACCGAGTTGCTCTTGCCCGGCGTCAACACGGGAT
AATACCGCGCCACATAGCAGAACTTTAAAAGTGCTCATCATTGGAAAACGTTCTTCGGGGCGAAAACTCT
CAAGGATCTTACCGCTGTTGAGATCCAGTTCGATGTAACCCACTCGTGCACCCAACTGATCTTCAGCATC
TTTTACTTTCACCAGCGTTTCTGGGTGAGCAAAAACAGGAAGGCAAAATGCCGCAAAAAAGGGAATAAGG
GCGACACGGAAATGTTGAATACTCATACTCTTCCTTTTTCAATATTATTGAAGCATTTATCAGGGTTATT
GTCTCATGAGCGGATACATATTTGAATGTATTTAGAAAAATAAACAAATAGGGGTTCCGCGCACATTTCC
CCGAAAAGTGCCACCTGACGTCTAAGAAACCATTATTATCATGACATTAACCTATAAAAATAGGCGTATC
ACGAGGCCCTTTCGTCTTCAAGAATTCTGGCGAATCCTCTGACCAGCCAGAAAACGACCTTTCTGTGGTG
AAACCGGATGCTGCAATTCAGAGCGCCAGCAAGTGGGGGACAGCAGAAGACCTGACCGCCGCAGAGTGGA
TGTTTGACATGGTGAAGACTATCGCACCATCAGCCAGAAAACCGAATTTTGCTGGGTGGGCTAACGATAT
C
Features (pLannotate 1.2.2; 10 found; start..end, strand, type, name):
    148..175     +  terminator     T7Te terminator: phage T7 early transcription terminator
    304..335     +  promoter       J23119 promoter (fragment): bacterial promoter (Registry of Standard Biological Parts BBa J23119)
    363..1220    +  CDS            bphD: BPHD_PARXL - Experimental evidence at protein level: Swiss-Prot protein existence level 1. Catalyzes an unusual C-C bond hydrolysis of 2-hydroxy-6-oxo- 6-phenylhexa-2,4-dienoic acid (HOPDA) to produce benzoic acid and 2- hydroxy-2,4-pentadienoic acid (HPD). From Paraburkholderia xenovorans (strain LB400).
   1325..1396    +  terminator     rrnB T1 terminator: transcription terminator T1 from the E. coli rrnB gene
   1412..1439    +  terminator     T7Te terminator: phage T7 early transcription terminator
   1526..1657    +  CDS            TcR (fragment): tetracycline efflux protein; tet; confers resistance to tetracycline
   1837..2425    -  rep_origin     ori: high-copy-number ColE1/pMB1/pBR322/pUC origin of replication
   2596..3456    -  CDS            AmpR: β-lactamase; bla; confers resistance to ampicillin, carbenicillin, and related antibiotics
   3457..3561    -  promoter       AmpR promoter: bla
   3663..60      +  CDS            O (fragment) (across the origin): VRPO_LAMBD - Protein inferred from homology: Swiss-Prot protein existence level 3. Necessary for the bidirectional replication of DNA. It interacts with the ori (origin of replication) region of the genome during the initiation of replication. From Escherichia phage lambda (Bacteriophage lambda).
