[The description below was written by a language model from this plasmid's Addgene catalogue record and pLannotate feature annotations shown in this document.]
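Description:
pBEAST_J23101-bphD is a small bacterial expression plasmid (about 3.85 kb) built on pBEAST, a backbone adapted for use in E. coli cell-free transcription-translation systems as well as in living cells. It is propagated in E. coli from a high-copy ColE1/pUC-type origin and selected with ampicillin through a β-lactamase gene driven by its native bla promoter. The annotation also picks up short remnants of a tetracycline resistance gene and of the phage lambda O replication protein. These are fragments carried in the backbone and are not expected to be functional markers or replication elements.

The payload is bphD, encoding 2-hydroxy-6-oxo-6-phenylhexa-2,4-dienoate (HOPDA) hydrolase, which cleaves a C-C bond in HOPDA to release benzoate and 2-hydroxy-2,4-pentadienoate. The catalogue entry gives the source as Pseudomonas putida with codon optimisation for E. coli, whereas the automated annotation matches the coding sequence to the homologous enzyme from Paraburkholderia xenovorans LB400. Expression is constitutive from the Anderson-family promoter J23101 with the B0032 ribosome binding site. The feature table labels the promoter as a partial match to J23119, the closely related consensus member of that family. The cassette was assembled by BsaI Golden Gate cloning. It is insulated by a T7Te terminator upstream and by rrnB T1 plus a second T7Te terminator downstream.

The plasmid serves as a metabolic transducer module: it converts an otherwise undetectable metabolite into benzoate, which can then be read out by a benzoate-responsive sensor. It was made for work on metabolic "perceptrons" that perform analog computation in whole-cell and cell-free systems.
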