Addgene plasmid #128138: pBEAST_J23101-bphD
Purpose: The cell-free adapted backbone, pBEAST, expressing bphD (the enzyme converting 2-hydroxy-6-oxo-6-phenylhexa-2,4-dienoate to benzoate) under control of the constitutive promoter J23101, and RBS B0032
Depositing lab: Jean-Loup Faulon. Depositing organization: INRAE Jouy-en-Josas. Publication: Metabolic perceptrons for neural computing in biological systems. Pandi A, Koch M, Voyvodic PL, Soudier P, Bonnet J, Kushwaha M, Faulon JL. Nat Commun. 2019 Aug 28;10(1):3880. doi: 10.1038/s41467-019-11889-0. PubMed 31462649.
Backbone
  Vector backbone: pBEAST
  Backbone size w/o insert (bp): 2987
  Vector type: Bacterial Expression, Synthetic Biology
Growth in bacteria
  Bacterial resistance: Ampicillin, 100 μg/mL
  Growth temperature: 37°C
  Growth strain: DH5alpha
  Copy number: High Copy
Gene/Insert
  Gene/Insert name: bphD (alt name: 2-Hydroxy-6-oxo-6-phenylhexa-2,4-dienoate hydrolase, UniProtKB - Q52036)
  Species: From Pseudomonas putida, codon optimized for E. coli
  Insert size (bp): 864
  Promoter: J23101
  Cloning method: Restriction Enzyme; 5′ cloning site BsaI, golden gate (unknown if destroyed); 3′ cloning site BsaI, golden gate (unknown if destroyed)
  Sequencing primers: 5′ ggcaactgaaacgattcg; 3′ ttgatgcctggcaccaac
Terms and licenses: Academic/Nonprofit Terms; Industry Terms: Not Available to Industry
How to cite: pBEAST_J23101-bphD was a gift from Jean-Loup Faulon (Addgene plasmid # 128138 ; http://n2t.net/addgene:128138 ; RRID:Addgene_128138)
